>Addgene plasmid #163184 | A0A011R8E6 | depositor full sequence | sequence record 316241 | Full Sequence
CACCACCACCACCACCACTGAGATCCGGCTGCTAACAAAGCCCGAAAGGAAGCTGAGTTGGCTGCTGCCA
CCGCTGAGCAATAACTAGCATAACCCCTTGGGGCCTCTAAACGGGTCTTGAGGGGTTTTTTGCTGAAAGG
AGGAACTATATCCGGATTGGCGAATGGG
[124 nt withheld, positions 169-292]
C
[91 nt withheld, positions 294-384]
A
[49 nt withheld, positions 386-434]
CCTTTGACGTTGGAGTCCACGTTCTTT
[37 nt withheld, positions 462-498]
ACCCTATCTCGGTCTATTCTTTTGATTTATAAGGGATTTTGCCGATTTCGGCCTATTGGTTAAAAAATGA
GCTGATTTAACAAAAATTTAACGCGAATTTTAACAAAATATTAACGTTTACAATTTCAGGTGGCACTTTT
CGGGGAAATGTGCGCGGAACCCCTATTTGTTTATTTTTCTAAATACATTCAAATATGTATCCGCTCATGA
GACAATAACCCTGATAAATGCTTCAATAATATTGAAAAAGGAAGAGTATGAGTATTCAACATTTCCGTGT
CGCCCTTATTCCCTTTTTTGCGGCATTTTGCCTTCCTGTTTTTGCTCACCCAGAAACGCTGGTGAAAGTA
AAAGATGCTGAAGATCAGTTGGGTGCACGAGTGGGTTACATCGAACTGGATCTCAACAGCGGTAAGATCC
TTGAGAGTTTTCGCCCCGAAGAACGTTTTCCAATGATGAGCACTTTTAAAGTTCTGCTATGTGGCGCGGT
ATTATCCCGTATTGACGCCGGGCAAGAGCAACTCGGTCGCCGCATACACTATTCTCAGAATGACTTGGTT
GAGTACTCACCAGTCACAGAAAAGCATCTTACGGATGGCATGACAGTAAGAGAATTATGCAGTGCTGCCA
TAACCATGAGTGATAACACTGCGGCCAACTTACTTCTGACAACGATCGGAGGACCGAAGGAGCTAACCGC
TTTTTTGCACAACATGGGGGATCATGTAACTCGCCTTGATCGTTGGGAACCGGAGCTGAATGAAGCCATA
CCAAACGACGAGCGTGACACCACGATGCCTGCAGCAATGGCAACAACGTTGCGCAAACTATTAACTGGCG
AACTACTTACTCTAGCTTCCCGGCAACAATTAATAGACTGGATGGAGGCGGATAAAGTTGCAGGACCACT
TCTGCGCTCGGCCCTTCCGGCTGGCTGGTTTATTGCTGATAAATCTGGAGCCGGTGAGCGTGGGTCTCGC
GGTATCATTGCAGCACTGGGGCCAGATGGTAAGCCCTCCCGTATCGTAGTTATCTACACGACGGGGAGTC
AGGCAACTATGGATGAACGAAATAGACAGATCGCTGAGATAGGTGCCTCACTGATTAAGCATTGGTAACT
GTCAGACCAAGTTTACTCATATATACTTTAGATTGATTTAAAACTTCATTTTTAATTTAAAAGGATCTAG
GTGAAGATCCTTTTTGATAATCTCATGACCAAAATCCCTTAACGTGAGTTTTCGTTCCACTGAGCGTCAG
ACCCCGTAGAAAAGATCAAAGGATCTTCTTGAGATCCTTTTTTTCTGCGCGTAATCTGCTGCTTGCAAAC
AAAAAAACCACCGCTACCAGCGGTGGTTTGTTTGCCGGATCAAGAGCTACCAACTCTTTTTCCGAAGGTA
ACTGGCTTCAGCAGAGCGCAGATACCAAATACTGTCCTTCTAGTGTAGCCGTAGTTAGGCCACCACTTCA
AGAACTCTGTAGCACCGCCTACATACCTCGCTCTGCTAATCCTGTTACCAGTGGCTGCTGCCAGTGGCGA
TAAGTCGTGTCTTACCGGGTTGGACTCAAGACGATAGTTACCGGATAAGGCGCAGCGGTCGGGCTGAACG
GGGGGTTCGTGCACACAGCCCAGCTTGGAGCGAACGACCTACACCGAACTGAGATACCTACAGCGTGAGC
TATGAGAAAGCGCCACGCTTCCCGAAGGGAGAAAGGCGGACAGGTATCCGGTAAGCGGCAGGGTCGGAAC
AGGAGAGCGCACGAGGGAGCTTCCAGGGGGAAACGCCTGGTATCTTTATAGTCCTGTCGGGTTTCGCCAC
CTCTGACTTGAGCGTCGATTTTTGTGATGCTCGTCAGGGGGGCGGAGCCTATGGAAAAACGCCAGCAACG
CGGCCTTTTTACGGTTCCTGGCCTTTTGCTGGCCTTTTGCTCACATGTTCTTTCCTGCGTTATCCCCTGA
TTCTGTGGATAACCGTATTACCGCCTTTGAGTGAGCTGATACCGCTCGCCGCAGCCGAACGACCGAGCGC
AGCGAGTCAGTGAGCGAGGAAGCGGAAGAGCGCCTGATGCGGTATTTTCTCCTTACGCATCTGTGCGGTA
TTTCACACCGCATATATGGTGCACTCTCAGTACAATCTGCTCTGATGCCGCATAGTTAAGCCAGTATACA
CTCCGCTATCGCTACGTGACTGGGTCATGGCTGCGCCCCGACACCCGCCAACACCCGCTGACGCGCCCTG
ACGGGCTTGTCTGCTCCCGGCATCCGCTTACAGACAAGCTGTGACCGTCTCCGGGAGCTGCATGTGTCAG
AGGTTTTCACCGTCATCACCGAAACGCGCGAGGCAGCTGCGGTAAAGCTCATCAGCGTGGTCGTGAAGCG
ATTCACAGATGTCTGCCTGTTCATCCGCGTCCAGCTCGTTGAGTTTCTCCAGAAGCGTTAATGTCTGGCT
TCTGATAAAGCGGGCCATGTTAAGGGCGGTTTTTTCCTGTTTGGTCACTGATGCCTCCGTGTAAGGGGGA
TTTCTGTTCATGGGGGTAATGATACCGATGAAACGAGAGAGGATGCTCACGATACGGGTTACTGATGATG
AACATGCCCGGTTACTGGAACGTTGTGAGGGTAAACAACTGGCGGTATGGATGCGGCGGGACCAGAGAAA
AATCACTCAGGGTCAATGCCAGCGCTTCGTTAATACAGATGTAGGTGTTCCACAGGGTAGCCAGCAGCAT
CCTGCGATGCAGATCCGGAACATAATGGTGCAGGGCGCTGACTTCCGCGTTTCCAGACTTTACGAAACAC
GGAAACCGAAGACCATTCATGTTGTTGCTCAGGTCGCAGACGTTTTGCAGCAGCAGTCGCTTCACGTTCG
CTCGCGTATCGGTGATTCATTCTGCTAACCAGTAAGGCAACCCCGCCAGCCTAGCCGGGTCCTCAACGAC
AGGAGCACGATCATGCGCACCCGTGGGGCCGCCATGCCGGCGATAATGGCCTGCTTCTCGCCGAAACGTT
TGGTGGCGGGACCAGTGACGAAGGCTTGAGCGAGGGCGTGCAAGATTCCGAATACCGCAAGCGACAGGCC
GATCATCGTCGCGCTCCAGCGAAAGCGGTCCTCGCCGAAAATGACCCAGAGCGCTGCCGGCACCTGTCCT
ACGAGTTGCATGATAAAGAAGACAGTCATAAGTGCGGCGACGATAGTCATGCCCCGCGCCCACCGGAAGG
AGCTGACTGGGTTGAAGGCTCTCAAGGGCATCGGTCGAGATCCCGGTGCCTAATGAGTGAGCTAACTTAC
ATTAATTGCGTTGCGCTCACTGCCCGCTTTCCAGTCGGGAAACCTGTCGTGCCAGCTGCATTAATGAATC
GGCCAACGCGCGGGGAGAGGCGGTTTGCGTATTGGGCGCCAGGGTGGTTTTTCTTTTCACCAGTGAGACG
GGCAACAGCTGATTGCCCTTCACCGCCTGGCCCTGAGAGAGTTGCAGCAAGCGGTCCACGCTGGTTTGCC
CCAGCAGGCGAAAATCCTGTTTGATGGTGGTTAACGGCGGGATATAACATGAGCTGTCTTCGGTATCGTC
GTATCCCACTACCGAGATATCCGCACCAACGCGCAGCCCGGACTCGGTAATGGCGCGCATTGCGCCCAGC
GCCATCTGATCGTTGGCAACCAGCATCGCAGTGGGAACGATGCCCTCATTCAGCATTTGCATGGTTTGTT
GAAAACCGGACATGGCACTCCAGTCGCCTTCCCGTTCCGCTATCGGCTGAATTTGATTGCGAGTGAGATA
TTTATGCCAGCCAGCCAGACGCAGACGCGCCGAGACAGAACTTAATGGGCCCGCTAACAGCGCGATTTGC
TGGTGACCCAATGCGACCAGATGCTCCACGCCCAGTCGCGTACCGTCTTCATGGGAGAAAATAATACTGT
TGATGGGTGTCTGGTCAGAGACATCAAGAAATAACGCCGGAACATTAGTGCAGGCAGCTTCCACAGCAAT
GGCATCCTGGTCATCCAGCGGATAGTTAATGATCAGCCCACTGACGCGTTGCGCGAGAAGATTGTGCACC
GCCGCTTTACAGGCTTCGACGCCGCTTCGTTCTACCATCGACACCACCACGCTGGCACCCAGTTGATCGG
CGCGAGATTTAATCGCCGCGACAATTTGCGACGGCGCGTGCAGGGCCAGACTGGAGGTGGCAACGCCAAT
CAGCAACGACTGTTTGCCCGCCAGTTGTTGTGCCACGCGGTTGGGAATGTAATTCAGCTCCGCCATCGCC
GCTTCCACTTTTTCCCGCGTTTTCGCAGAAACGTGGCTGGCCTGGTTCACCACGCGGGAAACGGTCTGAT
AAGAGACACCGGCATACTCTGCGACATCGTATAACGTTACTGGTTTCACATTCACCACCCTGAATTGACT
CTCTTCCGGGCGCTATCATGCCATACCGCGAAAGGTTTTGCGCCATTCGATGGTGTCCGGGATCTCGACG
CTCTCCCTTATGCGACTCCTGCATTAGGAAGCAGCCCAGTAGTAGGTTGAGGCCGTTGAGCACCGCCGCC
GCAAGGAATGGTGCATGCAAGGAGATGGCGCCCAACAGTCCCCCGGCCACGGGGCCTGCCACCATACCCA
CGCCGAAACAAGCGCTCATGAGCCCGAAGTGGCGAGCCCGATCTTCCCCATCGGTGATGTCGGCGATATA
GGCGCCAGCAACCGCACCTGTGGCGCCGGTGATGCCGGCCACGATGCGTCCGGCGTAGAGGATCGAGATC
TCGATCCCGCGAAATTAATACGACTCACTATAGGGGAATTGTGAGCGGATAACAATTCCCCTCTAGAAAT
AATTTTGTTTAACTTTAAGAAGGAGATATACATATGAGCACCGCAGCTGCTGGTAATCGTGCAGACTTTC
TTATTGTTGGTGCTGGTATCGCAGGTGCATCTGTTGCTTATTGGCTAGCCAGGCATGCAAGAGTCATAGT
CTTGGAAAGAGAAGAGCAGCCAGGATACCACGCCACAGGTCGTAGTGCCGCCCTCTTCGCTGAGTCCTAC
GGTACCCCACAGGTTAGGGCTCTGACTCAGGCTTCTCGTGCCTTCTTTGACTCACCCCCTAAAAGGTTTT
CTGATCACCCTCTCCTTTCCTCGAGGGGCGCTCTGATCGTAGCCACTAGAGGTCAGGAAGAGCTACTCAG
GGCCAGATGGAAGACTTTGTCAGCCAGAGGAGATACACTCAGACTTCTCAGTTCAGCCGAAGTATGCGCA
ATGGTGCCTGCTCTGAGGCCAGAGCAAGTTATCGGTGCTATCTTCGATCCAGGAGCCGCTGACATAGACG
TGCATGCCCTTCATCAAGGATATCTAAGAGGCGTATGTCAGGGTGCTGGTGCAGTTGTTTGCGGCGCCGA
AGTGTCTGCAGCACAGAGAAGGGACGACTTGTGGTGGTTAGCTGCCGGTGGACAGACTTATGCTGCCCCG
GTCTTAGTTAACGCTGCCGGTGCTTGGGTTGATCAAGTAGCATCTTTGGCAGGGGTGGCTCCCATTGGGC
TGGAGCCTCGAAGACGTTCGGCTTTTCTTTTCGCTCCACCTGAGGATTTGGACACAGCATGCTGGCCTCT
GACCATTGGTATTGCTGAAGACTGGTACTTCAAGCCTGACGCAGGTCTCTTGCTGGGCTCTCCAGCTAAT
GCTGATCCTGTTCCACCACACGATGTGCAGGCCGAGGAGCTCGACGCTGCCACTGGTATTCATCGTATTG
AGAGAGTCACCACACTTTCCATACGAAGACCATCCCATAGATGGGCTGGTCTTAGATCCTTTGTTGCTGA
CGGTGACCTCGTTGGTGGATTTGATCCCTTATCGCCCGGTTTCTTTTGGTTAGCAGCTCAGGGTGGGTAC
GGGATTCAAACTTCCCCGGCAATGGGAGAATCTTGCGCAGCTCTTCTACGAGGAGAACCGATCCCGGCCC
ATCTAGCTGATTTTGGATTTTCAGCAGCCACTTTGGGTCCACAAAGACTTGCTAGAAGGGCCGCAGCTCT
AGAACACCACCATCAC
Features (pLannotate 1.2.2; 19 found; start..end, strand, type, name):
     28..77      +  CDS            SET1 (fragment): solubility-enhancement tag derived from T7 phage gene 10B
     85..132     +  terminator     T7 terminator: transcription terminator for bacteriophage T7 RNA polymerase
    169..624     +  rep_origin     f1 ori (sequence partly withheld): f1 bacteriophage origin of replication; arrow indicates direction of (+) strand synthesis
    651..755     +  promoter       AmpR promoter: bla
    756..1616    +  CDS            AmpR: β-lactamase; bla; confers resistance to ampicillin, carbenicillin, and related antibiotics
   1787..2375    +  rep_origin     ori: high-copy-number ColE1/pMB1/pBR322/pUC origin of replication
   2561..2703    -  misc_feature   bom: basis of mobility region from pBR322
   2805..2996    -  CDS            rop: Rop protein, which maintains plasmids at low copy number; rop
   3013..3393    +  CDS            YPB1_ECOLX: Protein predicted: Swiss-Prot protein existence level 4. From Escherichia coli.
   3465..3756    -  CDS            TcR (fragment): tetracycline efflux protein; tet; confers resistance to tetracycline
   3771..3792    -  protein_bind   CAP binding site: CAP binding activates transcription in the presence of cAMP. E. coli catabolite activator protein
   3805..4887    -  CDS            lacI: lac repressor; lacI; The lac repressor binds to the lac operator to inhibit transcription in E. coli. This inhibition can be relieved by adding lactose or isopropyl-β-D-thiogalactopyranoside (IPTG).
   4888..4965    -  promoter       lacI promoter: lacI
   4973..5252    -  CDS            TcR (fragment): tetracycline efflux protein; tet; confers resistance to tetracycline
   5274..5292    +  promoter       T7 promoter: promoter for bacteriophage T7 RNA polymerase
   5293..5317    +  protein_bind   lac operator: The lac repressor binds to the lac operator to inhibit transcription in E. coli. This inhibition can be relieved by adding lactose or isopropyl-β-D-thiogalactopyranoside (IPTG). lac repressor encoded by lacI
   5332..5354    +  RBS            RBS: efficient ribosome binding site from bacteriophage T7 gene 10 (Olins and Rangwala, 1989)
   5389..6501    +  CDS            dauA: DAUA_PSEAE - Experimental evidence at protein level: Swiss-Prot protein existence level 1. DauA is highly expressed within the cystic fibrosis (CF) lung, and it is required for virulence via the optimal production of hydrogen cyanide, pyocyanine, pyoverdine, rhamnolipid and alginate during biofilm formation (PubMed:24011342). Involved in the catabolism of D-lysine and D-arginine. Under aerobic conditions, the arginine succinyltransferase (AST) and arginine transaminase (ATA) pathways are 2 major routes for L-arginine utilization as the sole source of carbon and nitrogen. The D-to-L racemizatio
   6523..15      +  CDS            9xHis (across the origin): 9xHis affinity tag
