[The description below was written by a language model from this plasmid's Addgene catalogue record and pLannotate feature annotations shown in this document.]
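Description:
A0A011R8E6 is a bacterial expression plasmid built on the pET21a(+) backbone for inducible production of a protein named by its UniProt identifier, a putative flavoprotein oxidoreductase from Candidatus Accumulibacter. The 6,534-nt sequence carries the usual pET maintenance elements: a ColE1/pBR322-type origin with the adjacent bom and rop regions, an f1 origin for single-stranded DNA production, and a β-lactamase gene with its own promoter for ampicillin selection. The catalogue lists the plasmid as high copy, although rop is normally associated with copy-number restraint. Short tetracycline-resistance fragments and a predicted E. coli open reading frame in the annotation are non-functional pBR322-derived backbone remnants.

The expression cassette consists of a T7 promoter followed directly by a lac operator, the strong phage T7 gene 10 ribosome binding site, the insert, and a T7 terminator. A lacI gene with its own promoter sits on the opposite strand and supplies the repressor. Transcription therefore requires a host that provides T7 RNA polymerase and is derepressed by IPTG or lactose. The roughly 1.1 kb coding region was labelled automatically as dauA by similarity to a Pseudomonas aeruginosa FAD-dependent D-arginine dehydrogenase. This is a homology match rather than the insert's identity, but it is consistent with a flavin-dependent oxidoreductase.

The record lists an N-terminal T7 tag and a C-terminal 10xHis tag. The feature table detects a polyhistidine tag, called as 9xHis, spanning the sequence origin just after the insert, but it does not separately annotate the T7 tag. The short SET1 fragment called downstream of the tag is probably an incidental match. The His tag allows metal-affinity purification, and the associated publication indicates the construct was used to test enzyme functional annotations in the EC 1.1.3.15 class experimentally.
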