Addgene plasmid #163184: A0A011R8E6
Purpose: Inducible expression of UniProt identifier A0A011R8E6
Depositing lab: Martin Engqvist. Depositing organization: Chalmers University of Technology. Publication: Experimental and computational investigation of enzyme functional annotations uncovers misannotation in the EC 1.1.3.15 enzyme class. Rembeza E, Engqvist MKM. PLoS Comput Biol. 2021 Sep 23;17(9):e1009446. doi: 10.1371/journal.pcbi.1009446. eCollection 2021 Sep. PubMed 34555022.
Backbone
  Vector backbone: pET21a(+)
  Vector type: Bacterial Expression
Growth in bacteria
  Bacterial resistance: Ampicillin, 100 μg/mL
  Growth temperature: 37°C
  Growth strain: DH5alpha
  Copy number: High Copy
Gene/Insert
  Gene/Insert name: A0A011R8E6 (alt name: flavoprotein oxidoreductase)
  Species: Candidatus accumulibacter
  Promoter: T7
  Tag / fusion protein: T7 (N terminal on backbone); 10xHis (C terminal on backbone)
  Cloning method: Unknown
  Sequencing primers: 5′ T7; 3′ T7-term
Terms and licenses: Academic/Nonprofit Terms; Industry Terms: Not Available to Industry
Depositor comments: Insert name is a UniProt identifier
How to cite: A0A011R8E6 was a gift from Martin Engqvist (Addgene plasmid # 163184 ; http://n2t.net/addgene:163184 ; RRID:Addgene_163184)
