>Addgene plasmid #163184 | A0A011R8E6 | depositor partial sequence | sequence record 316242 | insert gene sequence
ATGAGCACCGCAGCTGCTGGTAATCGTGCAGACTTTCTTATTGTTGGTGCTGGTATCGCAGGTGCATCTG
TTGCTTATTGGCTAGCCAGGCATGCAAGAGTCATAGTCTTGGAAAGAGAAGAGCAGCCAGGATACCACGC
CACAGGTCGTAGTGCCGCCCTCTTCGCTGAGTCCTACGGTACCCCACAGGTTAGGGCTCTGACTCAGGCT
TCTCGTGCCTTCTTTGACTCACCCCCTAAAAGGTTTTCTGATCACCCTCTCCTTTCCTCGAGGGGCGCTC
TGATCGTAGCCACTAGAGGTCAGGAAGAGCTACTCAGGGCCAGATGGAAGACTTTGTCAGCCAGAGGAGA
TACACTCAGACTTCTCAGTTCAGCCGAAGTATGCGCAATGGTGCCTGCTCTGAGGCCAGAGCAAGTTATC
GGTGCTATCTTCGATCCAGGAGCCGCTGACATAGACGTGCATGCCCTTCATCAAGGATATCTAAGAGGCG
TATGTCAGGGTGCTGGTGCAGTTGTTTGCGGCGCCGAAGTGTCTGCAGCACAGAGAAGGGACGACTTGTG
GTGGTTAGCTGCCGGTGGACAGACTTATGCTGCCCCGGTCTTAGTTAACGCTGCCGGTGCTTGGGTTGAT
CAAGTAGCATCTTTGGCAGGGGTGGCTCCCATTGGGCTGGAGCCTCGAAGACGTTCGGCTTTTCTTTTCG
CTCCACCTGAGGATTTGGACACAGCATGCTGGCCTCTGACCATTGGTATTGCTGAAGACTGGTACTTCAA
GCCTGACGCAGGTCTCTTGCTGGGCTCTCCAGCTAATGCTGATCCTGTTCCACCACACGATGTGCAGGCC
GAGGAGCTCGACGCTGCCACTGGTATTCATCGTATTGAGAGAGTCACCACACTTTCCATACGAAGACCAT
CCCATAGATGGGCTGGTCTTAGATCCTTTGTTGCTGACGGTGACCTCGTTGGTGGATTTGATCCCTTATC
GCCCGGTTTCTTTTGGTTAGCAGCTCAGGGTGGGTACGGGATTCAAACTTCCCCGGCAATGGGAGAATCT
TGCGCAGCTCTTCTACGAGGAGAACCGATCCCGGCCCATCTAGCTGATTTTGGATTTTCAGCAGCCACTT
TGGGTCCACAAAGACTTGCTAGAAGGGCCGCAGCTCTAGAACACCACCATCAC
